Addgene plasmid #84452: pTH2
Purpose: shuttle plasmid for sarA P1-CFP expression
Depositing lab: Reindert Nijland. Depositing organization: University Medical Centre Utrecht. Publication: Fluorescent reporters for markerless genomic integration in Staphylococcus aureus. de Jong NW, van der Horst T, van Strijp JA, Nijland R. Sci Rep. 2017 Mar 7;7:43889. doi: 10.1038/srep43889. PubMed 28266573.
Backbone
  Vector backbone: pCM29
  Backbone size w/o insert (bp): 6604
  Total vector size (bp): 6580
  Modifications to backbone: sGFP replaced with insert
  Vector type: shuttle vector E.coli-S.aureus, expression of sGFP from the SarA-P1 promoter
  Selectable markers: also contains Chloramphenicol resistance gene, but only functional in Gram-postive bacteria.
Growth in bacteria
  Bacterial resistance: Ampicillin, 100 μg/mL
  Growth temperature: 37°C
  Growth strain: Top10F
  Copy number: High Copy
Gene/Insert
  Gene/Insert name: CFP Cerulean
  Insert size (bp): 737
  Cloning method: Restriction Enzyme; 5′ cloning site kpnI (not destroyed); 3′ cloning site EcoRI (not destroyed)
  Sequencing primers: 5′ TTGCATGCCTGCAGGTCGACTCTA; 3′ TTATGCTTCCGGCTCGTATGTTGTGTGG
Resource information
  A portion of this plasmid was derived from a plasmid made by: CFP/Cerulean amplified from pJL76; Liese J, Rooijakkers SHM, van Strijp JAG, Novick RP, Dustin ML. 2013. Intravital two-photon microscopy of host–pathogen interactions in a mouse model of Staphylococcus aureus skin abscess formation. Cellular microbiology 15:891.
Terms and licenses: Academic/Nonprofit Terms; Industry Terms: Not Available to Industry
How to cite: pTH2 was a gift from Reindert Nijland (Addgene plasmid # 84452 ; http://n2t.net/addgene:84452 ; RRID:Addgene_84452)
