[The description below was written by a language model from this plasmid's Addgene catalogue record and pLannotate feature annotations shown in this document.]
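Description:
pTH2 is an Escherichia coli–Staphylococcus aureus shuttle plasmid of about 6.6 kb, built on the pCM29 backbone, for expressing a cyan fluorescent protein in S. aureus. In E. coli it replicates at high copy from a ColE1/pUC-type origin and is selected with ampicillin through the bla gene and its own promoter. The staphylococcal half of the plasmid carries a rolling-circle replication initiator (annotated as a Rep protein of S. aureus origin, which nicks the plasmid to start single-strand replication) and a staphylococcal cat gene. The record notes that this chloramphenicol marker is functional only in Gram-positive hosts, so it serves for selection in S. aureus rather than in E. coli. Leftover fragments of lacI, lacZα, rop, bom and a pUC multiple cloning site, along with a lac promoter/operator region, are remnants of the E. coli cloning-vector portion and have no stated role in expression.

The payload is a Cerulean CFP coding sequence (annotated as mCerulean, a monomeric, constitutively fluorescent Aequorea victoria derivative) that replaces the sGFP of pCM29, inserted between KpnI and EcoRI sites that both remain intact. The catalogue's vector-type field still mentions sGFP, which describes the parent plasmid rather than this derivative. Expression is stated to be driven by the S. aureus sarA P1 promoter. The automated feature table does not annotate this promoter, but it presumably lies in the unannotated stretch upstream of the fluorescent protein gene. The plasmid is used to label S. aureus with cyan fluorescence from an episomal reporter, and it comes from work developing fluorescent reporters for this organism.
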