Features (pLannotate 1.2.2; 16 found; start..end, strand, type, name):
    288..998     +  CDS            mCerulean: mCerulean is a basic (constitutively fluorescent) cyan fluorescent protein published in 2005, derived from Aequorea victoria. It is reported to be a very rapidly-maturing monomer.
   1040..1056    -  protein_bind   lac operator: The lac repressor binds to the lac operator to inhibit transcription in E. coli. This inhibition can be relieved by adding lactose or isopropyl-β-D-thiogalactopyranoside (IPTG). lac repressor encoded by lacI
   1064..1094    -  promoter       lac promoter: promoter for the E. coli lac operon
   1109..1130    -  protein_bind   CAP binding site: CAP binding activates transcription in the presence of cAMP. E. coli catabolite activator protein
   1143..1235    -  CDS            lacI (fragment): lac repressor; lacI; The lac repressor binds to the lac operator to inhibit transcription in E. coli. This inhibition can be relieved by adding lactose or isopropyl-β-D-thiogalactopyranoside (IPTG).
   1418..2006    -  rep_origin     ori: high-copy-number ColE1/pMB1/pBR322/pUC origin of replication
   2177..3037    -  CDS            AmpR (fragment): β-lactamase; bla; confers resistance to ampicillin, carbenicillin, and related antibiotics
   3038..3142    -  promoter       AmpR promoter: bla
   3237..3272    +  CDS            rop (fragment): Rop protein, which maintains plasmids at low copy number; rop
   3382..3474    +  misc_feature   bom (fragment): basis of mobility region from pBR322
   3480..3634    -  CDS            lacZα (fragment): LacZα fragment of β-galactosidase; lacZ fragment
   4170..4817    -  CDS            cat: CAT1_STAAU - Experimental evidence at transcript level: Swiss-Prot protein existence level 2. This enzyme is an effector of chloramphenicol resistance in bacteria. From Staphylococcus aureus.
   5275..5949    +  CDS            REPX_STAAU: Protein inferred from homology: Swiss-Prot protein existence level 3. Produces a single-strand nick in a specific site of the plasmid, and this nick results in single-strand replication by rolling circle mechanism. From Staphylococcus aureus.
   6157..6173    +  CDS            MNase (fragment): micrococcal nuclease from Staphylococcus aureus
   6340..6549    +  CDS            YPCD_STAAU (fragment): Protein predicted: Swiss-Prot protein existence level 4. From Staphylococcus aureus.
   6545..6580    -  misc_feature   MCS (fragment): pUC18/19 multiple cloning site
>Addgene plasmid #84452 | pTH2 | depositor full sequence | sequence record 163676 | pTH2 sequence 6580 bps
GCTAGCCTGATATTTTTGACTAAACCAAATGCTAACCCAGAAATACAATCACTGTGTCTAATGAATAATT
TGTTTTATAAACACTTTTTTGTTTACTTCTCATTTTTAATTAGTTATAATTAACTAAATAATAGAGCATT
AAATATATTTAATAAAACTTATTTAATGCAAAATTATGACTAACATATCTATAATAAATAAAGATTAGAT
ATCAATATATTATCGGGCAAATGTATCGAGCAAGATGCATCGGATCCCCGGGTACCTTAGGAGGATGATT
ATTTATGAGTAAAGGAGAAGAACTTTTCACTGGAGTTGTCCCAATTCTTGTTGAATTAGATGGTGATGTT
AATGGGCACAAATTTTCTGTCAGTGGAGAGGGTGAAGGTGATGCAACATACGGAAAACTTACCCTTAAAT
TTATTTGCACTACTGGAAAACTACCTGTTCCATGGCCAACACTTGTCACTACTCTTACATGGGGTGTACA
ATGCTTTGCGAGATACCCAGATCATATGAAACAGCATGACTTTTTCAAGAGTGCCATGCCCGAAGGTTAT
GTACAGGAAAGAACTATATTTTTCAAAGATGACGGGAACTACAAGACACGTGCTGAAGTCAAGTTTGAAG
GTGATACCCTTGTTAATAGAATCGAGTTAAAAGGTATTGATTTTAAAGAAGATGGAAACATTCTTGGACA
CAAATTGGAATACAACGCTATATCAGATAATGTATACATCACAGCAGACAAACAAAAGAATGGAATCAAA
GCTAACTTCAAAATTAGACACAACATTGAAGATGGAAGCGTTCAACTAGCAGACCATTATCAACAAAATA
CTCCAATTGGCGATGGCCCTGTCCTTTTACCAGACAACCATTACCTGTCCACACAATCTAAACTTTCGAA
AGATCCCAACGAAAAGAGAGACCACATGGTCCTTCTTGAGTTTGTAACAGCTGCTGGGATTACACTTGGC
ATGGACGAGCTGTACAAGTAAGAATTCGTAATCATGTCATAGCTGTTTCCTGTGTGAAATTGTTATCCGC
TCACAATTCCACACAACATACGAGCCGGAAGCATAAAGTGTAAAGCCTGGGGTGCCTAATGAGTGAGCTA
ACTCACATTAATTGCGTTGCGCTCACTGCCCGCTTTCCAGTCGGGAAACCTGTCGTGCCAGCTGCATTAA
TGAATCGGCCAACGCGCGGGGAGAGGCGGTTTGCGTATTGGGCGCTCTTCCGCTTCCTCGCTCACTGACT
CGCTGCGCTCGGTCGTTCGGCTGCGGCGAGCGGTATCAGCTCACTCAAAGGCGGTAATACGGTTATCCAC
AGAATCAGGGGATAACGCAGGAAAGAACATGTGAGCAAAAGGCCAGCAAAAGGCCAGGAACCGTAAAAAG
GCCGCGTTGCTGGCGTTTTTCCATAGGCTCCGCCCCCCTGACGAGCATCACAAAAATCGACGCTCAAGTC
AGAGGTGGCGAAACCCGACAGGACTATAAAGATACCAGGCGTTTCCCCCTGGAAGCTCCCTCGTGCGCTC
TCCTGTTCCGACCCTGCCGCTTACCGGATACCTGTCCGCCTTTCTCCCTTCGGGAAGCGTGGCGCTTTCT
CATAGCTCACGCTGTAGGTATCTCAGTTCGGTGTAGGTCGTTCGCTCCAAGCTGGGCTGTGTGCACGAAC
CCCCCGTTCAGCCCGACCGCTGCGCCTTATCCGGTAACTATCGTCTTGAGTCCAACCCGGTAAGACACGA
CTTATCGCCACTGGCAGCAGCCACTGGTAACAGGATTAGCAGAGCGAGGTATGTAGGCGGTGCTACAGAG
TTCTTGAAGTGGTGGCCTAACTACGGCTACACTAGAAGAACAGTATTTGGTATCTGCGCTCTGCTGAAGC
CAGTTACCTTCGGAAAAAGAGTTGGTAGCTCTTGATCCGGCAAACAAACCACCGCTGGTAGCGGTGGTTT
TTTTGTTTGCAAGCAGCAGATTACGCGCAGAAAAAAAGGATCTCAAGAAGATCCTTTGATCTTTTCTACG
GGGTCTGACGCTCAGTGGAACGAAAACTCACGTTAAGGGATTTTGGTCATGAGATTATCAAAAAGGATCT
TCACCTAGATCCTTTTAAATTAAAAATGAAGTTTTAAATCAATCTAAAGTATATATGAGTAAACTTGGTC
TGACAGTTACCAATGCTTAATCAGTGAGGCACCTATCTCAGCGATCTGTCTATTTCGTTCATCCATAGTT
GCCTGACTCCCCGTCGTGTAGATAACTACGATACGGGAGGGCTTACCATCTGGCCCCAGTGCTGCAATGA
TACCGCGAGACCCACGCTCACCGGCTCCAGATTTATCAGCAATAAACCAGCCAGCCGGAAGGGCCGAGCG
CAGAAGTGGTCCTGCAACTTTATCCGCCTCCATCCAGTCTATTAATTGTTGCCGGGAAGCTAGAGTAAGT
AGTTCGCCAGTTAATAGTTGCGCAACGTTGTTGCCATTGCTACAGGCATCGTGGGTGTCACGCTCGTCGT
TTGGTATGGCTTCATTCAGCTCCGGTTCCCAACGATCAAGGCGAGTTACATGATCCCCCATGTTGTGCAA
AAAAGCGGTTAGCTCTTTCGGTCCTCCGATCGTTGTCAGAAGTAAGTTGGCCGCAGTGTTATCACTCATG
GTTATGGCAGCACTGCATAATTCTCTTACTGTCATGCCATCCGTAAGATGCTTTTCTGTGACTGGTGAGT
ACTCAACCAAGTCATTCTGAGAATAGTGTATGCGGCGACCGAGTTGCTCTTGCCCGGCGTCAATACGGGA
TAATACCGCGCCACATAGCAGAACTTTAAAAGTGCTCATCATTGGAAAACGTTCTTCGGGGCGAAAACTC
TCAAGGATCTTACCGCTGTTGAGATCCAGTTCGATGTAACCCACTCGTGCACCCAACTGATCTTCAGCAT
CTTTTACTTTCACCAGCGTTTCTGGGTGAGCAAAAACAGGAAGGCAAAATGCCGCAAAAAAGGGAATAAG
GGCGACACGGAAATGTTGAATACTCATACTCTTCCTTTTTCAATATTATTGAAGCATTTATCAGGGTTAT
TGTCTCATGAGCGGATACATATTTGAATGTATTTAGAAAAATAAACAAATAGGGGTTCCGCGCACATTTC
CCCGAAAAGTGCCACCTGACGTCTAAGAAACCATTATTATCATGACATTAACCTATAAAAATAGGCGTAT
CACGAGGCCCTTTCGTCTCGCGCGTTTCGGTGATGACGGTGAAAACCTCTGACACATGCAGCTCCCGGAG
ACGGTCACAGCTTGTCTGTAAGCGGATGCCGGGAGCAGACAAGCCCGTCAGGGCGCGTCAGCGGGTGTTG
GCGGGTGTCGGGGCTGGCTTAAACTATGCGGCATCAGAGCAGATTGTACTGAGAGTGCACCATATGCGGT
GTGAAATACCGCACAGATGCGTAAGGAGAAAATACCGCATCAGGCGCCATTCGCCATTCAGGCTGCGCAA
CTGTTGGGAAGGGCGATCGGTGCGGGCCTCTTCGCTATTACGCCAGCTGGCGAAAGGGGGATGTGCTGCA
AGGCGATTAAGTTGGGTAACGCCAGGGTTTTCCCAGTCACGACGTTGTAAAACGACGGCCAGTGCCAAGC
TTCTGTAGGTTTTTAGGCATAAAACTATATGATTTACCCCTAAATCTTTAAAATGCCCCTTAAAATTCAA
AATAAAGGCATTTAAAATTTAAATATTTCTTGTGATAAAGTTTGTTAAAAAGGAGTGGTTTTATGACTGT
TATGTGGTTATCGATTATAGGTATGTGGTTTTGTATTGGAATGGCATTTTTTGCTATCAAGGTTATTAAA
AATAAAAATTAGACCACGCATTTATGCCGAGAAAATTTATTGTGCGTTGAGAAGAACCCTTAACTAAACT
TGCAGACGAATGTCGGCATAGCGTGAGCTATTAAGCCGACCATTCGACAAGTTTTGGGATTGTTAAGGGT
TCCGAGGCTCAACGTCAATAAAGCAATTGGAATAAAGAAGCGAAAAAGGAGAAGTCGGTTCAGAAAAAGA
AGGATATGGATCTGGAGCTGTAATATAAAAACCTTCTTCAACTAACGGGGCAGGTTAGTGACATTAGAAA
ACCGACTGTAAAAAGTACAGTCGGCATTATCTCATATTATAAAAGCCAGTCATTAGGCCTATCTGACAAT
TCCTGAATAGAGTTCATAAACAATCCTGCATGATAACCATCACAAACAGAATGATGTACCTGTAAAGATA
GCGGTAAATATATTGAATTACCTTTATTAATGAATTTTCCTGCTGTAATAATGGGTAGAAGGTAATTACT
ATTATTATTGATATTTAAGTTAAACCCAGTAAATGAAGTCCATGGAATAATAGAAAGAGAAAAAGCATTT
TCAGGTATAGGTGTTTTGGGAAACAATTTCCCCGAACCATTATATTTCTCTACATCAGAAAGGTATAAAT
CATAAAACTCTTTGAAGTCATTCTTTACAGGAGTCCAAATACCAGAGAATGTTTTAGATACACCATCAAA
AATTGTATAAAGTGGCTCTAACTTATCCCAATAACCTAACTCTCCGTCGCTATTGTAACCAGTTCTAAAA
GCTGTATTTGAGTTTATCACCCTTGTCACTAAGAAAATAAATGCAGGGTAAAATTTATATCCTTCTTGTT
TTATGTTTCGGTATAAAACACTAATATCAATTTCTGTGGTTATACTAAAAGTCGTTTGTTGGTTCAAATA
ATGATTAAATATCTCTTTTCTCTTCCAATTGTCTAAATCAATTTTATTAAAGTTCATTTGATATGCCTCC
TAAATTTTTATCTAAAGTGAATTTAGGAGGCTTACTTGTCTGCTTTCTTCATTAGAATCAATCCTTTTTT
AAAAGTCAATATTACTGTAACATAAATATATATTTTAAAAATATCCCACTTTATCCAATTTTCGTTTGTT
GAACTAATGGGTGCTTTAGTTGAAGAATAAAAGACCACATTAAAAAATGTGGTCTTTTGTGTTTTTTTAA
AGGATTTGAGCGTAGCGAAAAATCCTTTTCTTTCTTATCTTGATAATAAGGGTAACTATTGCCGGCGAGG
CTAGTTACCCTTAAGTTATTGGTATGACTGGTTTTAAGCGCAAAAAAAGTTGCTTTTTCGTACCTATTAA
TGTATCGTTTTAAATGACTAGTAAAAAACATACATAGAAAGGGGAAAAAGCAACTTTTTTTATTGTCATA
GTTTGTGAAAACTAAGTTGTTTTTATGTGTTATAACATGGAAAAGTATACTGAGAAAAAACAAAGAAATC
AAGTATTTCAGAAATTTATTAAACGTCATATTGGAGAGAATCAAATGGATTTAGTTGAAGATTGCAATAC
ATTTCTGTCTTTTGTAGCTGATAAAACTTTAGAAAAACAGAAATTATATAAAGCTAATTCTTGTAAAAAT
CGATTTTGTCCTGTCTGTGCTTGGAGAAAAGCTAGAAAAGATGCATTGGGTTTATCTTTGATGATGCAAT
ATATTAAGCAGCAAGAGAAAAAGGAGTTTATCTTTTTAACTTTGACTACACCTAATGTAATGAGTGATGA
ATTAGAAAATGAAATAAAACGTTATAATAATTCTTTTAGAAAACTTATAAAGAGAAAAAAAGTAGGTAGT
GTTATAAAGGGATATGTTCGTAAGTTAGAGATTACATATAATAAAAAAAGAGATGATTATAATCCTCATT
TTCATGTGTTAATTGCAGTAAATAAATCGTATTTCACAGATAAAAGATATTATATTAGCCAACAAGAATG
GTTAGATTTATGGCGTGATGTAACGGGCATTTCAGAAATAACACAAGTTCAAGTTCAAAAAATAAGACAA
AATAATAATAAAGAATTATATGAAATGGCTAAGTATTCTGGTAAAGATAGTGATTATTTAATAAATCAAA
AAGTCTTTGATGCATTTTATAAATCACTTAAAGGTAAACAGGTATTAGTTTATTCAGGATTATTTAAAGA
GGCTAAAAAGAAATTAAAAAATGGGGATTTAGATTACTTAAAAGAAATTGATCCAACCGAATATATCTAT
CAAATTTTTTATATTTGGAAACAAAAAGAGTATTTAGCTAGTGAACTTTATGACTTAACAGAACAAGAAA
AAAGAGAAATTAATCACAAAATGATAGACGAAATCGAGGAAGAACAATAACAAAATATAAGTGCTAACAG
CTGACCTCCCGATAACACCATGTAGTTATTGGGAGGTCAGCTGTTGAATTATGCACGAGTATTTTAAAAG
TTATTGTGATGACGACGATAAACGATTATCAAAAGTATAATGTTAAAATGCTTTATTATACTAACGTTAT
ATAAACATTATACTTTCGTTATACAAATTTTAACCCTGTTAGGAACTATAAAAAATCATGAAAATTTTAA
TTTGCATGTAACTGGGCAGTGTCTTAAAAAATCGACACTGAATTTGCTCAAATTTTTGTTTGTAGAATTA
GAATATATTTATTTGGCTCATATTTGCTTTTTAAAAGCTTGCATGCCTGCAGGTCGACTCTAGAGGATCC
