>Addgene plasmid #84452 | pTH2 | addgene partial sequence | sequence record 166616 | M13pUC-Rev 5'-AGCGGATAACAATTTCACACAGG-3'
CGAATTCTTACTTGTACAGCTCGTCCATGCCAAGTGTAATCCCAGCAGCTGTTACAAACTCAAGAAGGAC
CATGTGGTCTCTCTTTTCGTTGGGATCTTTCGAAAGTTTAGATTGTGTGGACAGGTAATGGTTGTCTGGT
AAAAGGACAGGGCCATCGCCAATTGGAGTATTTTGTTGATAATGGTCTGCTAGTTGAACGCTTCCATCTT
CAATGTTGTGTCTAATTTTGAAGTTAGCTTTGATTCCATTCTTTTGTTTGTCTGCTGTGATGTATACATT
ATCTGATATAGCGTTGTATTCCAATTTGTGTCCAAGAATGTTTCCATCTTCTTTAAAATCAATACCTTTT
AACTCGATTCTATTAACAAGGGTATCACCTTCAAACTTGACTTCAGCACGTGTCTTGTAGTTCCCGTCAT
CTTTGAAAAATATAGTTCTTTCCTGTACATAACCTTCGGGCATGGCACTCTTGAAAAAGTCATGCTGTTT
CATATGATCTGGGTATCTCGCAAAGCATTGTACACCCCATGTAAGAGTAGTGACAAGTGTTGGCCATGGA
ACAGGTAGTTTTCCAGTAGTGCAAATAAATTTAAGGGTAAGTTTTCCGTATGTTGCATCACCTTCACCCT
CTCCACTGACAGAAAATTTGTGCCCATTAACATCACCATCTAATTCAACAAGAATTGGGACAACTCCAGT
GAAAAGTTCTTCTCCTTTACTCATAAATAATCATCCTCCTAAGGTACCCGGGGATCCGATGCATCTTGCT
CGATACATTTGCCCGATAATATATTGATATCTAATCTTTATTTATTATAGATATGTTAGTCATAATTTTG
CATTAAATAAGTTTTATTAAATATATTTAATGCTCTATTATTTAGTTAATTATAACTAATTAAAAATGAG
AAGTAAACAAAAAAGTGTTTATAAAACAAATTATTCATTAGA
