>Addgene plasmid #84452 | pTH2 | addgene partial sequence | sequence record 166618 | GFP-R 5'-CCATCTAATTCAACAAGAATTGGGACAAC-3'
CCTTTACTCATAAATAATCATCCTCCTAAGGTACCCGGGGATCCGATGCATCTTGCTCGATACATTTGCC
CGATAATATATTGATATCTAATCTTTATTTATTATAGATATGTTAGTCATAATTTTGCATTAAATAAGTT
TTATTAAATATATTTAATGCTCTATTATTTAGTTAATTATAACTAATTAAAAATGAGAAGTAAACAAAAA
AGTGTTTATAAAACAAATTATTCATTAGACACAGTGATTGTATTTCTGGGTTAGCATTTGGTTTAGTCAA
AAATATCAGGCTAGCGGATCCTCTAGAGTCGACCTGCAGGCATGCAAGCTTTTAAAAAGCAAATATGAGC
CAAATAAATATATTCTAATTCTACAAACAAAAATTTGAGCAAATTCAGTGTCGATTTTTTAAGACACTGC
CCAGTTACATGCAAATTAAAATTTTCATGATTTTTTATAGTTCCTAACAGGGTTAAAATTTGTATAACGA
AAGTATAATGTTTATATAACGTTAGTATAATAAAGCATTTTAACATTATACTTTTGATAATCGTTTATCG
TCGTCATCACAATAACTTTTAAAATACTCGTGCATAATTCAACAGCTGACCTCCCAATAACTACATGGTG
TTATCGGGAGGTCAGCTGTTAGCACTTATATTTTGTTATTGTTCTTCCTCGATTTCGTCTATCATTTTGT
GATTAATTTCTCTTTTTTCTTGTTCTGTTAAGTCATAAAGTTCACTAGCTAAATACTCTTTTTGTTTCCA
AATATAAAAAATTTGATAGATATATTCGGTTGGATCAATTTCTTTTAAGTAATCTAAATCCCCATTTTTT
AATTTC
